Addgene plasmid #237224: pET-Cre-LPETG-6xHis
Purpose: Expresses LPETG-tagged Cre recombinase in bacteria
Depositing lab: Elliot Chaikof. Depositing organization: Beth Israel Deaconess Medical Center. Publication: Self-assembling protein nanoparticles for cytosolic delivery of nucleic acids and proteins. Eweje F, Ibrahim V, Shajii A, Walsh ML, Ahmad K, Alrefai A, Miyasato D, Davis JR, Ham H, Li K, Roehrl M, Haller CA, Liu DR, Chen J, Chaikof EL. Nat Biotechnol. 2025 May 15. doi: 10.1038/s41587-025-02664-2. PubMed 40374955.
Backbone
  Vector backbone: pET
  Backbone size w/o insert (bp): 5143
  Total vector size (bp): 6301
  Vector type: Bacterial Expression
Growth in bacteria
  Bacterial resistance: Ampicillin, 100 μg/mL
  Growth temperature: 37°C
  Growth strain: DH5alpha
  Growth instructions: Depositing lab uses TOP10F' strain for protein expression.
  Copy number: High Copy
Gene/Insert
  Gene/Insert name: Cre-LPETG
  Species: Synthetic
  Entrez Gene: cre (a.k.a. P1_gp003)
  Tag / fusion protein: 6xHis (C terminal on insert)
Terms and licenses: Academic/Nonprofit Terms; Industry Terms: Not Available to Industry
How to cite: pET-Cre-LPETG-6xHis was a gift from Elliot Chaikof (Addgene plasmid # 237224 ; http://n2t.net/addgene:237224 ; RRID:Addgene_237224)
