[The description below was written by a language model from this plasmid's Addgene catalogue record and pLannotate feature annotations shown in this document.]
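Description:
pET-Cre-LPETG-6xHis is a bacterial expression plasmid of about 6.3 kb, built on a pET backbone for producing a tagged form of bacteriophage P1 Cre recombinase in E. coli. It is propagated through a ColE1/pMB1-type origin and selected with ampicillin via the β-lactamase gene and its own promoter. The catalogue lists it as high copy, although the annotated backbone also carries the pBR322-derived rop gene and bom region, which are normally associated with lower copy number. An f1 origin is present as well, along with short nonfunctional remnants of the tetracycline resistance gene left over from the pBR322 lineage.

The expression cassette follows the standard pET arrangement. A T7 promoter is immediately followed by a lac operator and the T7 gene 10 ribosome binding site, then the Cre coding sequence, with a T7 terminator downstream. A plasmid-borne lacI gene supplies lac repressor, which binds the operator so that transcription is held off until it is relieved with IPTG or lactose. According to the catalogue, Cre carries an LPETG motif followed by a C-terminal 6xHis tag. These short elements are not individually called in the feature table, which instead marks only fragmentary S-Tag and SET1 matches between Cre and the terminator; these are probably residual vector sequence.

LPETG is the recognition motif for sortase A, so it would allow site-specific enzymatic ligation of purified Cre to another molecule, while the His tag supports metal-affinity purification. The associated publication concerns self-assembling protein nanoparticles for cytosolic delivery of nucleic acids and proteins, which suggests Cre serves there as a conjugatable cargo whose delivery can be read out through loxP recombination, though the record does not state this explicitly.
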