Features (pLannotate 1.2.2; 19 found; start..end, strand, type, name):
      3..27      +  protein_bind   lac operator: The lac repressor binds to the lac operator to inhibit transcription in E. coli. This inhibition can be relieved by adding lactose or isopropyl-β-D-thiogalactopyranoside (IPTG). lac repressor encoded by lacI
     42..64      +  RBS            RBS: efficient ribosome binding site from bacteriophage T7 gene 10 (Olins and Rangwala, 1989)
     74..1093    +  CDS            Cre: site-specific recombinase Cre is a site-specific recombinase from bacteriophage P1. Recombination occurs at loxP sequences.
   1247..1288    +  CDS            S-Tag (fragment): affinity and epitope tag derived from pancreatic ribonuclease A
   1318..1335    +  CDS            SET1 (fragment): solubility-enhancement tag derived from T7 phage gene 10B
   1343..1390    +  terminator     T7 terminator: transcription terminator for bacteriophage T7 RNA polymerase
   1427..1882    +  rep_origin     f1 ori (sequence partly withheld): f1 bacteriophage origin of replication; arrow indicates direction of (+) strand synthesis
   1997..2857    -  CDS            AmpR: β-lactamase; bla; confers resistance to ampicillin, carbenicillin, and related antibiotics
   2858..2950    -  promoter       AmpR promoter: bla
   3031..3619    +  rep_origin     ori: high-copy-number ColE1/pMB1/pBR322/pUC origin of replication
   3805..3944    -  misc_feature   bom: basis of mobility region from pBR322
   4046..4237    -  CDS            rop: Rop protein, which maintains plasmids at low copy number; rop
   4254..4634    +  CDS            YPB1_ECOLX: Protein predicted: Swiss-Prot protein existence level 4. From Escherichia coli.
   4696..4760    -  CDS            TcR (fragment): tetracycline efflux protein; tet; confers resistance to tetracycline
   4775..4796    -  protein_bind   CAP binding site: CAP binding activates transcription in the presence of cAMP. E. coli catabolite activator protein
   4809..5891    -  CDS            lacI: lac repressor; lacI; The lac repressor binds to the lac operator to inhibit transcription in E. coli. This inhibition can be relieved by adding lactose or isopropyl-β-D-thiogalactopyranoside (IPTG).
   5892..5969    -  promoter       lacI promoter: lacI
   5977..6256    -  CDS            TcR (fragment): tetracycline efflux protein; tet; confers resistance to tetracycline
   6282..2       +  promoter       T7 promoter (across the origin): promoter for bacteriophage T7 RNA polymerase
>Addgene plasmid #237224 | pET-Cre-LPETG-6xHis | addgene full sequence | sequence record 481077 | Addgene NGS Result
GGGGAATTGTGAGCGGATAACAATTCCCCTCTAGAAATAATTTTGTTTAACTTTAAGAAGGAGATATACC
ATGAATTTACTGACCGTACACCAAAATTTGCCTGCATTGCCGGTCGATGCAACGAGTGATGAGGTTCGCA
AGAACCTGATGGACATGTTCAGGGATCGCCAGGCGTTTTCTGAGCATACCTGGAAAATGCTTCTGTCCGT
TTGCCGGTCGTGGGCGGCATGGTGCAAGTTGAATAACCGGAAATGGTTTCCCGCAGAACCTGAAGATGTT
CGCGATTATCTTCTATATCTTCAGGCGCGCGGTCTGGCAGTAAAAACTATCCAGCAACATTTGGGCCAGC
TAAACATGCTTCATCGTCGGTCCGGGCTGCCACGACCAAGTGACAGCAATGCTGTTTCACTGGTTATGCG
GCGTATCCGAAAAGAAAACGTTGATGCCGGTGAACGTGCAAAACAGGCTCTAGCGTTCGAACGCACTGAT
TTCGACCAGGTTCGTTCACTCATGGAAAATAGCGATCGCTGCCAGGATATACGTAATCTGGCATTTCTGG
GGATTGCTTATAACACCCTGTTACGTATAGCCGAAATTGCCAGGATCAGGGTTAAAGATATCTCACGTAC
TGACGGTGGGAGAATGTTAATCCATATTGGCAGAACGAAAACGCTGGTTAGCACCGCAGGTGTAGAGAAG
GCACTTAGCCTGGGGGTAACTAAACTGGTCGAGCGATGGATTTCCGTCTCTGGTGTAGCTGATGATCCGA
ATAACTACCTGTTTTGCCGGGTCAGAAAAAATGGTGTTGCCGCGCCATCTGCCACCAGCCAGCTATCAAC
TCGCGCCCTGGAAGGGATTTTTGAAGCAACTCATCGATTGATTTACGGCGCTAAGGATGACTCTGGTCAG
AGATACCTGGCCTGGTCTGGACACAGTGCCCGTGTCGGAGCCGCGCGAGATATGGCCCGCGCTGGAGTTT
CAATACCGGAGATCATGCAAGCTGGTGGCTGGACCAATGTAAATATTGTCATGAACTATATCCGTAACCT
GGATAGTGAAACAGGGGCAATGGTGCGCCTGCTGGAAGATGGCACCGGTGGTAGCGGTGGTTCTGGTGGT
TCTGGTGGTAGCGGCGGTAGCGGTGGTAGCGGTGGTAGCGGTGGCAGCGGCGGTACCCTCCCAGAGACCG
GTGTCGTAGACGGCGGATCCCATCACCACCACCATCACTAATGACTCGAGTCTGGTAAAGAAACCGCTGC
TGCGAAATTTGAACGCCAGCACATGGACTCGTCTACTAGCGCAGCTTAATTAACCTAGGCTGCTGCCACC
GCTGAGCAATAACTAGCATAACCCCTTGGGGCCTCTAAACGGGTCTTGAGGGGTTTTTTGCTGAAAGGAG
GAACTATATCCGGATTGGCGAATGGG
[124 nt withheld, positions 1427-1550]
C
[91 nt withheld, positions 1552-1642]
A
[49 nt withheld, positions 1644-1692]
CCTTTGACGTTGGAGTCCACGTTCTTT
[37 nt withheld, positions 1720-1756]
ACCCTATCTCGGTCTATTCTTTTGATTTATAAGGGATTTTGCCGATTTCGGCCTATTGGTTAAAAAATGA
GCTGATTTAACAAAAATTTAACGCGAATTTTAACAAAATATTAACGTTTACAATTTCTGGCGGCACGATG
GCATGAGATTATCAAAAAGGATCTTCACCTAGATCCTTTTAAATTAAAAATGAAGTTTTAAATCAATCTA
AAGTATATATGAGTAAACTTGGTCTGACAGTTACCAATGCTTAATCAGTGAGGCACCTATCTCAGCGATC
TGTCTATTTCGTTCATCCATAGTTGCCTGACTCCCCGTCGTGTAGATAACTACGATACGGGAGGGCTTAC
CATCTGGCCCCAGTGCTGCAATGATACCGCGAGACCCACGCTCACCGGCTCCAGATTTATCAGCAATAAA
CCAGCCAGCCGGAAGGGCCGAGCGCAGAAGTGGTCCTGCAACTTTATCCGCCTCCATCCAGTCTATTAAT
TGTTGCCGGGAAGCTAGAGTAAGTAGTTCGCCAGTTAATAGTTTGCGCAACGTTGTTGCCATTGCTACAG
GCATCGTGGTGTCACGCTCGTCGTTTGGTATGGCTTCATTCAGCTCCGGTTCCCAACGATCAAGGCGAGT
TACATGATCCCCCATGTTGTGCAAAAAAGCGGTTAGCTCCTTCGGTCCTCCGATCGTTGTCAGAAGTAAG
TTGGCCGCAGTGTTATCACTCATGGTTATGGCAGCACTGCATAATTCTCTTACTGTCATGCCATCCGTAA
GATGCTTTTCTGTGACTGGTGAGTACTCAACCAAGTCATTCTGAGAATAGTGTATGCGGCGACCGAGTTG
CTCTTGCCCGGCGTCAATACGGGATAATACCGCGCCACATAGCAGAACTTTAAAAGTGCTCATCATTGGA
AAACGTTCTTCGGGGCGAAAACTCTCAAGGATCTTACCGCTGTTGAGATCCAGTTCGATGTAACCCACTC
GTGCACCCAACTGATCTTCAGCATCTTTTACTTTCACCAGCGTTTCTGGGTGAGCAAAAACAGGAAGGCA
AAATGCCGCAAAAAAGGGAATAAGGGCGACACGGAAATGTTGAATACTCATACTCTTCCTTTTTCAATCA
TGATTGAAGCATTTATCAGGGTTATTGTCTCATGAGCGGATACATATTTGAATGTATTTAGAAAAATAAA
CAAATAGGTCATGACCAAAATCCCTTAACGTGAGTTTTCGTTCCACTGAGCGTCAGACCCCGTAGAAAAG
ATCAAAGGATCTTCTTGAGATCCTTTTTTTCTGCGCGTAATCTGCTGCTTGCAAACAAAAAAACCACCGC
TACCAGCGGTGGTTTGTTTGCCGGATCAAGAGCTACCAACTCTTTTTCCGAAGGTAACTGGCTTCAGCAG
AGCGCAGATACCAAATACTGTCCTTCTAGTGTAGCCGTAGTTAGGCCACCACTTCAAGAACTCTGTAGCA
CCGCCTACATACCTCGCTCTGCTAATCCTGTTACCAGTGGCTGCTGCCAGTGGCGATAAGTCGTGTCTTA
CCGGGTTGGACTCAAGACGATAGTTACCGGATAAGGCGCAGCGGTCGGGCTGAACGGGGGGTTCGTGCAC
ACAGCCCAGCTTGGAGCGAACGACCTACACCGAACTGAGATACCTACAGCGTGAGCTATGAGAAAGCGCC
ACGCTTCCCGAAGGGAGAAAGGCGGACAGGTATCCGGTAAGCGGCAGGGTCGGAACAGGAGAGCGCACGA
GGGAGCTTCCAGGGGGAAACGCCTGGTATCTTTATAGTCCTGTCGGGTTTCGCCACCTCTGACTTGAGCG
TCGATTTTTGTGATGCTCGTCAGGGGGGCGGAGCCTATGGAAAAACGCCAGCAACGCGGCCTTTTTACGG
TTCCTGGCCTTTTGCTGGCCTTTTGCTCACATGTTCTTTCCTGCGTTATCCCCTGATTCTGTGGATAACC
GTATTACCGCCTTTGAGTGAGCTGATACCGCTCGCCGCAGCCGAACGACCGAGCGCAGCGAGTCAGTGAG
CGAGGAAGCGGAAGAGCGCCTGATGCGGTATTTTCTCCTTACGCATCTGTGCGGTATTTCACACCGCAAT
GGTGCACTCTCAGTACAATCTGCTCTGATGCCGCATAGTTAAGCCAGTATACACTCCGCTATCGCTACGT
GACTGGGTCATGGCTGCGCCCCGACACCCGCCAACACCCGCTGACGCGCCCTGACGGGCTTGTCTGCTCC
CGGCATCCGCTTACAGACAAGCTGTGACCGTCTCCGGGAGCTGCATGTGTCAGAGGTTTTCACCGTCATC
ACCGAAACGCGCGAGGCAGCTGCGGTAAAGCTCATCAGCGTGGTCGTGAAGCGATTCACAGATGTCTGCC
TGTTCATCCGCGTCCAGCTCGTTGAGTTTCTCCAGAAGCGTTAATGTCTGGCTTCTGATAAAGCGGGCCA
TGTTAAGGGCGGTTTTTTCCTGTTTGGTCACTGATGCCTCCGTGTAAGGGGGATTTCTGTTCATGGGGGT
AATGATACCGATGAAACGAGAGAGGATGCTCACGATACGGGTTACTGATGATGAACATGCCCGGTTACTG
GAACGTTGTGAGGGTAAACAACTGGCGGTATGGATGCGGCGGGACCAGAGAAAAATCACTCAGGGTCAAT
GCCAGCGCTTCGTTAATACAGATGTAGGTGTTCCACAGGGTAGCCAGCAGCATCCTGCGATGCAGATCCG
GAACATAATGGTGCAGGGCGCTGACTTCCGCGTTTCCAGACTTTACGAAACACGGAAACCGAAGACCATT
CATGTTGTTGCTCAGGTCGCAGACGTTTTGCAGCAGCAGTCGCTTCACGTTCGCTCGCGTATCGGTGATT
CATTCTGCTAACCAGTAAGGCAACCCCGCCAGCCTAGCCGGGTCCTCAACGACAGGAGCACGATCATGCT
AGTCATGCCCCGCGCCCACCGGAAGGAGCTGACTGGGTTGAAGGCTCTCAAGGGCATCGGTCGAGATCCC
GGTGCCTAATGAGTGAGCTAACTTACATTAATTGCGTTGCGCTCACTGCCCGCTTTCCAGTCGGGAAACC
TGTCGTGCCAGCTGCATTAATGAATCGGCCAACGCGCGGGGAGAGGCGGTTTGCGTATTGGGCGCCAGGG
TGGTTTTTCTTTTCACCAGTGAGACGGGCAACAGCTGATTGCCCTTCACCGCCTGGCCCTGAGAGAGTTG
CAGCAAGCGGTCCACGCTGGTTTGCCCCAGCAGGCGAAAATCCTGTTTGATGGTGGTTAACGGCGGGATA
TAACATGAGCTGTCTTCGGTATCGTCGTATCCCACTACCGAGATGTCCGCACCAACGCGCAGCCCGGACT
CGGTAATGGCGCGCATTGCGCCCAGCGCCATCTGATCGTTGGCAACCAGCATCGCAGTGGGAACGATGCC
CTCATTCAGCATTTGCATGGTTTGTTGAAAACCGGACATGGCACTCCAGTCGCCTTCCCGTTCCGCTATC
GGCTGAATTTGATTGCGAGTGAGATATTTATGCCAGCCAGCCAGACGCAGACGCGCCGAGACAGAACTTA
ATGGGCCCGCTAACAGCGCGATTTGCTGGTGACCCAATGCGACCAGATGCTCCACGCCCAGTCGCGTACC
GTCTTCATGGGAGAAAATAATACTGTTGATGGGTGTCTGGTCAGAGACATCAAGAAATAACGCCGGAACA
TTAGTGCAGGCAGCTTCCACAGCAATGGCATCCTGGTCATCCAGCGGATAGTTAATGATCAGCCCACTGA
CGCGTTGCGCGAGAAGATTGTGCACCGCCGCTTTACAGGCTTCGACGCCGCTTCGTTCTACCATCGACAC
CACCACGCTGGCACCCAGTTGATCGGCGCGAGATTTAATCGCCGCGACAATTTGCGACGGCGCGTGCAGG
GCCAGACTGGAGGTGGCAACGCCAATCAGCAACGACTGTTTGCCCGCCAGTTGTTGTGCCACGCGGTTGG
GAATGTAATTCAGCTCCGCCATCGCCGCTTCCACTTTTTCCCGCGTTTTCGCAGAAACGTGGCTGGCCTG
GTTCACCACGCGGGAAACGGTCTGATAAGAGACACCGGCATACTCTGCGACATCGTATAACGTTACTGGT
TTCACATTCACCACCCTGAATTGACTCTCTTCCGGGCGCTATCATGCCATACCGCGAAAGGTTTTGCGCC
ATTCGATGGTGTCCGGGATCTCGACGCTCTCCCTTATGCGACTCCTGCATTAGGAAGCAGCCCAGTAGTA
GGTTGAGGCCGTTGAGCACCGCCGCCGCAAGGAATGGTGCATGCAAGGAGATGGCGCCCAACAGTCCCCC
GGCCACGGGGCCTGCCACCATACCCACGCCGAAACAAGCGCTCATGAGCCCGAAGTGGCGAGCCCGATCT
TCCCCATCGGTGATGTCGGCGATATAGGCGCCAGCAACCGCACCTGTGGCGCCGGTGATGCCGGCCACGA
TGCGTCCGGCGTAGAGGATCGAGATCGATCTCGATCCCGCGAAATTAATACGACTCACTATA
